Addgene plasmid #107212: xyl4.1
Purpose: Xylanase design 4.1
Depositing lab: Sarel Fleishman. Depositing organization: Weizmann Institute of Science. Publication: Highly active enzymes by automated combinatorial backbone assembly and sequence design. Lapidoth G, Khersonsky O, Lipsh R, Dym O, Albeck S, Rogotner S, Fleishman SJ. Nat Commun. 2018 Jul 17;9(1):2780. doi: 10.1038/s41467-018-05205-5. PubMed 30018322.
Backbone
  Vector backbone: pETMBPH
  Total vector size (bp): 6263
  Vector type: Bacterial Expression
Growth in bacteria
  Bacterial resistance: Kanamycin, 50 μg/mL
  Growth temperature: 37°C
  Growth strain: DH5alpha
  Copy number: Low Copy
Gene/Insert
  Gene/Insert name: xyl4.1
  Species: Synthetic
  Insert size (bp): 1080
  Cloning method: Restriction Enzyme; 5′ cloning site EcoRI (unknown if destroyed); 3′ cloning site PstI (unknown if destroyed)
  Sequencing primers: 5′ ACTAGTGGTTCTGGTTCCGCGGGTG; 3′ CCCGTTTAGAGGCCCCAAGG
Terms and licenses: Academic/Nonprofit Terms; Industry Terms: Not Available to Industry
How to cite: xyl4.1 was a gift from Sarel Fleishman (Addgene plasmid # 107212 ; http://n2t.net/addgene:107212 ; RRID:Addgene_107212)
