[The description below was written by a language model from this plasmid's Addgene catalogue record and pLannotate feature annotations shown in this document.]
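Description:
xyl4.1 is a bacterial expression plasmid built on the pETMBPH backbone, a pET-style vector for producing proteins as maltose-binding-protein fusions in E. coli. It carries a synthetic insert of about 1.08 kb encoding "xylanase design 4.1", a computationally designed enzyme. The insert was cloned between EcoRI and PstI sites, and sequence annotation shows its closest natural match is a xylanase from Geobacillus stearothermophilus. The plasmid is selected with kanamycin through an aph(3')-Ia gene. It replicates from a ColE1/pBR322-type origin accompanied by the bom region and the rop gene, consistent with the low copy number in the catalogue entry. An f1 origin is also present, and short tetracycline-resistance fragments are non-functional backbone remnants.

Expression is driven by a T7 promoter followed by a lac operator and the T7 gene 10 ribosome binding site, with a plasmid-borne lacI gene supplying repressor. Transcription therefore depends on a host providing T7 RNA polymerase and is inducible with IPTG, ending at a T7 terminator. The reading frame appears to begin with a short N-terminal tag fragment that likely represents a His tag. This is followed by cytosolic MBP lacking its signal sequence, a TEV protease site, and then the xylanase design. MBP aids solubility and purification and can be removed by TEV cleavage. A His-tag-like fragment annotated downstream of the insert may be vector-derived, and the record does not establish whether it is in frame with the xylanase. The sequenced record is 7,320 nt, whereas the catalogue lists 6,263 bp; this may be the backbone size alone, since the difference roughly matches the insert. The plasmid is suited to recombinant production and characterisation of the designed enzyme.
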