Features (pLannotate 1.2.2; 22 found; start..end, strand, type, name):
      1..19      +  promoter       T7 promoter: promoter for bacteriophage T7 RNA polymerase
     20..44      +  protein_bind   lac operator: The lac repressor binds to the lac operator to inhibit transcription in E. coli. This inhibition can be relieved by adding lactose or isopropyl-β-D-thiogalactopyranoside (IPTG). lac repressor encoded by lacI
     59..81      +  RBS            RBS: efficient ribosome binding site from bacteriophage T7 gene 10 (Olins and Rangwala, 1989)
    101..117     +  CDS            capTEV™ (fragment): composite tag for in vivo biotinylation, TEV protease cleavage, and 6xHis tagging
    119..1216    +  CDS            MBP: maltose binding protein from E. coli; malE (mutated); This version of the gene does not encode a signal sequence, so MBP will remain in the cytosol.
   1241..1259    +  CDS            TEV site (fragment): tobacco etch virus (TEV) protease recognition and cleavage site
   1292..2356    +  CDS            XYN1_GEOSE (fragment): Experimental evidence at protein level: Swiss-Prot protein existence level 1. From Geobacillus stearothermophilus (Bacillus stearothermophilus).
   2402..2425    +  CDS            9xHis (fragment): 9xHis affinity tag
   2451..2494    +  CDS            SET1 (fragment): solubility-enhancement tag derived from T7 phage gene 10B
   2502..2549    +  terminator     T7 terminator: transcription terminator for bacteriophage T7 RNA polymerase
   2586..3014    +  rep_origin     f1 ori (sequence partly withheld): f1 bacteriophage origin of replication; arrow indicates direction of (+) strand synthesis
   3067..3124    +  promoter       AmpR promoter (fragment): bla
   3133..3948    -  CDS            KanR: aminoglycoside phosphotransferase; aph(3')-Ia; confers resistance to kanamycin in bacteria or G418 (Geneticin®) in eukaryotes
   4070..4658    +  rep_origin     ori: high-copy-number ColE1/pMB1/pBR322/pUC origin of replication
   4844..4983    -  misc_feature   bom: basis of mobility region from pBR322
   5085..5276    -  CDS            rop: Rop protein, which maintains plasmids at low copy number; rop
   5293..5673    +  CDS            YPB1_ECOLX: Protein predicted: Swiss-Prot protein existence level 4. From Escherichia coli.
   5735..5799    -  CDS            TcR (fragment): tetracycline efflux protein; tet; confers resistance to tetracycline
   5814..5835    -  protein_bind   CAP binding site: CAP binding activates transcription in the presence of cAMP. E. coli catabolite activator protein
   5848..6930    -  CDS            lacI: lac repressor; lacI; The lac repressor binds to the lac operator to inhibit transcription in E. coli. This inhibition can be relieved by adding lactose or isopropyl-β-D-thiogalactopyranoside (IPTG).
   6931..7008    -  promoter       lacI promoter: lacI
   7016..7295    -  CDS            TcR (fragment): tetracycline efflux protein; tet; confers resistance to tetracycline
>Addgene plasmid #107212 | xyl4.1 | addgene full sequence | sequence record 206274 | Addgene NGS Result
TAATACGACTCACTATAGGGGAATTGTGAGCGGATAACAATTCCCCTCTAGAAATAATTTTGTTTAACTT
TAAGAAGGAGATATACATATGGGCAGCAGCCATCATCATCATCATCACAAAATCGAAGAAGGTAAACTGG
TAATCTGGATTAACGGCGATAAAGGCTATAACGGTCTCGCTGAAGTCGGTAAGAAATTCGAGAAAGATAC
CGGAATTAAAGTCACCGTTGAGCATCCGGATAAACTGGAAGAGAAATTCCCACAGGTTGCGGCAACTGGC
GATGGCCCTGACATTATCTTCTGGGCACACGACCGCTTTGGTGGCTACGCTCAATCTGGCCTGTTGGCTG
AAATCACCCCGGACAAAGCGTTCCAGGACAAGCTGTATCCGTTTACCTGGGATGCCGTACGTTACAACGG
CAAGCTGATTGCTTACCCGATCGCTGTTGAAGCGTTATCGCTGATTTATAACAAAGATCTGCTGCCGAAC
CCGCCAAAAACCTGGGAAGAGATCCCGGCGCTGGATAAAGAACTGAAAGCGAAAGGTAAGAGCGCGCTGA
TGTTCAACCTGCAAGAACCGTACTTCACCTGGCCGCTGATTGCTGCTGACGGGGGTTATGCGTTCAAGTA
TGAAAACGGCAAGCACGACATTAAAGACGTGGGCGTGGATAACGCTGGCGCGAAAGCGGGTCTGACCTTC
CTGGTTGACCTGATTAAAAACAAACACATGAATGCAGACACCGATTACTCCATCGCAGAAGCTGCCTTTA
ATAAAGGCGAAACAGCGATGACCATCAACGGCCCGTGGGCATGGTCCAACATCGACACCAGCAAAGTGAA
TTATGGTGTAACGGTACTGCCGACCTTCAAGGGTCAACCATCCAAACCGTTCGTTGGCGTGCTGAGCGCA
GGTATTAACGCCGCCAGTCCGAACAAAGAGCTGGCAAAAGAGTTCCTCGAAAACTATCTGCTGACTGATG
AAGGTCTGGAAGCGGTTAATAAAGACAAACCGCTGGGTGCCGTAGCGCTGAAGTCTTACGAGGAAGAGTT
GGCGAAAGATCCACGTATTGCCGCCACCATGGAAAACGCCCAGAAAGGTGAAATCATGCCGAACATCCCG
CAGATGTCCGCTTTCTGGTATGCCGTGCGTACTGCGGTGATCAACGCCGCCAGCGGTCGTCAGACTGTCG
ATGAAGCCCTGAAAGACGCGCAGACTACTAGTGGTTCTGGTTCCGCGGGTGAAAACCTGTACTTCCAGGG
TACCATTGGATCCGAATTCCAGAACGACATCCCGTCTCTGTACGAAGTTTTCAAAGACTACTTCCCGATC
GGTGTTGCGGTTGCGGCGACCGGTGGTAACGCGGACCTGTTCACCTCTTCTGCGGCGCAGGACATGGTTC
GTCAGCACTTCAACCAGATCACCGCGGAAAACGAAATGAAACCGGAACACCTACAACCGGAAGAAGGTCG
TTTCACCTTCGAAGCGGCGGACCGTATGGTTGACTTCGCGCAGAAACACGGTATGAAAGTTCGTGGTCAC
ACCCTGGTTTGGCACAACCAGACCCCGGACTGGATGTTCAAAGACGACAACGGTCAGCCGGTTTCTCGTG
AACAGCTGCTGGAACGTATGCGTAACCACATCAAAACCGTTGTTGGTCGTTACAAAGGTAAAGTTTACTG
CTGGGACGTTGTTAACGAAGCGATCTCTGACAACGGTTCTGACTGCCTGCGTGACTCTCGTTGGCGTCAG
ATCATCGGTGACGACTTCATGGAAGAAGCGTTCCGTTACGCGCACGAAGCGGACCCGGACGCGAAACTGT
TCATGAACGACTACAACATCGAATCTAACGGTGCGAAAACCGACGCGATGTACAACCTGGTTAAAGAGTT
TCTGGCGCGTGGTGTTCCGATCCACGGTGTTGGTTTCCAGGGTCACATCGGTCTGGACTGGCCGTCTCTG
GACGAAATCGAAGAAGCGATCCAGCGTATCGCGGACCTGGGTCTGGACGTTGCGATCACCGAACTGGACG
TTTCTATGTACGGTTGGCCGCCGCGTGCGTACCCGACCTACGACGCGATCCCGGAACAGAAATTCCTGGA
CCAGGCGGAACGTTACCGTGAACTGATGCAGGCGTTCCGTAAATACGCGGACCACATCTCTGCGGTTACC
TTCTGGGGTATCGCGGACAACCACACCTGGCTGGACTCTCGTGCGGACGTTTACTACGACTCTAACGGTA
ACGTTGTTACCGACCCGAACGCGCCGTACGCGCGTGTTGAGAAAGGTAAAGGTAAAGACGCGCCGTTCGT
TTTCGGTCCGGACTACAACGTTAAACCGGCGTTCTGGGCGATCGTTTAACTGCAGGCGAGCTCCGTCGAC
AAGCTTGCGGCCGCACTCGAGCACCACCACCACCACCACCACCACTAATTGATTAATACCTAGGCTGCTA
AACAAAGCCCGAAAGGAAGCTGAGTTGGCTGCTGCCACCGCTGAGCAATAACTAGCATAACCCCTTGGGG
CCTCTAAACGGGTCTTGAGGGGTTTTTTGCTGAAAGGAGGAACTATATCCGGATTGGCGAATGGG
[124 nt withheld, positions 2586-2709]
C
[91 nt withheld, positions 2711-2801]
A
[49 nt withheld, positions 2803-2851]
CCTTTGACGTTGGAGTCCACGTTCTTT
[37 nt withheld, positions 2879-2915]
ACCCTATCTCGGTCTATTCTTTTGATTTATAAGGGATTTTGCCGATTTCGGCCTATTGGTTAAAAAATGA
GCTGATTTAACAAAAATTTAACGCGAATTTTAACAAAATATTAACGCTTACAATTTAGGTGGCACTTTTC
GGGGAAATGTGCGCGGAACCCCTATTTGTTTATTTTTCTAAATACATTCAAATATGTATCCGCTCATGAA
TTAATTCTTAGAAAAACTCATCGAGCATCAAATGAAACTGCAATTTATTCATATCAGGATTATCAATACC
ATATTTTTGAAAAAGCCGTTTCTGTAATGAAGGAGAAAACTCACCGAGGCAGTTCCATAGGATGGCAAGA
TCCTGGTATCGGTCTGCGATTCCGACTCGTCCAACATCAATACAACCTATTAATTTCCCCTCGTCAAAAA
TAAGGTTATCAAGTGAGAAATCACCATGAGTGACGACTGAATCCGGTGAGAATGGCAAAAGTTTATGCAT
TTCTTTCCAGACTTGTTCAACAGGCCAGCCATTACGCTCGTCATCAAAATCACTCGCATCAACCAAACCG
TTATTCATTCGTGATTGCGCCTGAGCGAGACGAAATACGCGATCGCTGTTAAAAGGACAATTACAAACAG
GAATCGAATGCAACCGGCGCAGGAACACTGCCAGCGCATCAACAATATTTTCACCTGAATCAGGATATTC
TTCTAATACCTGGAATGCTGTTTTCCCGGGGATCGCAGTGGTGAGTAACCATGCATCATCAGGAGTACGG
ATAAAATGCTTGATGGTCGGAAGAGGCATAAATTCCGTCAGCCAGTTTAGTCTGACCATCTCATCTGTAA
CATCATTGGCAACGCTACCTTTGCCATGTTTCAGAAACAACTCTGGCGCATCGGGCTTCCCATACAATCG
ATAGATTGTCGCACCTGATTGCCCGACATTATCGCGAGCCCATTTATACCCATATAAATCAGCATCCATG
TTGGAATTTAATCGCGGCCTAGAGCAAGACGTTTCCCGTTGAATATGGCTCATAACACCCCTTGTATTAC
TGTTTATGTAAGCAGACAGTTTTATTGTTCATGACCAAAATCCCTTAACGTGAGTTTTCGTTCCACTGAG
CGTCAGACCCCGTAGAAAAGATCAAAGGATCTTCTTGAGATCCTTTTTTTCTGCGCGTAATCTGCTGCTT
GCAAACAAAAAAACCACCGCTACCAGCGGTGGTTTGTTTGCCGGATCAAGAGCTACCAACTCTTTTTCCG
AAGGTAACTGGCTTCAGCAGAGCGCAGATACCAAATACTGTCCTTCTAGTGTAGCCGTAGTTAGGCCACC
ACTTCAAGAACTCTGTAGCACCGCCTACATACCTCGCTCTGCTAATCCTGTTACCAGTGGCTGCTGCCAG
TGGCGATAAGTCGTGTCTTACCGGGTTGGACTCAAGACGATAGTTACCGGATAAGGCGCAGCGGTCGGGC
TGAACGGGGGGTTCGTGCACACAGCCCAGCTTGGAGCGAACGACCTACACCGAACTGAGATACCTACAGC
GTGAGCTATGAGAAAGCGCCACGCTTCCCGAAGGGAGAAAGGCGGACAGGTATCCGGTAAGCGGCAGGGT
CGGAACAGGAGAGCGCACGAGGGAGCTTCCAGGGGGAAACGCCTGGTATCTTTATAGTCCTGTCGGGTTT
CGCCACCTCTGACTTGAGCGTCGATTTTTGTGATGCTCGTCAGGGGGGCGGAGCCTATGGAAAAACGCCA
GCAACGCGGCCTTTTTACGGTTCCTGGCCTTTTGCTGGCCTTTTGCTCACATGTTCTTTCCTGCGTTATC
CCCTGATTCTGTGGATAACCGTATTACCGCCTTTGAGTGAGCTGATACCGCTCGCCGCAGCCGAACGACC
GAGCGCAGCGAGTCAGTGAGCGAGGAAGCGGAAGAGCGCCTGATGCGGTATTTTCTCCTTACGCATCTGT
GCGGTATTTCACACCGCAATGGTGCACTCTCAGTACAATCTGCTCTGATGCCGCATAGTTAAGCCAGTAT
ACACTCCGCTATCGCTACGTGACTGGGTCATGGCTGCGCCCCGACACCCGCCAACACCCGCTGACGCGCC
CTGACGGGCTTGTCTGCTCCCGGCATCCGCTTACAGACAAGCTGTGACCGTCTCCGGGAGCTGCATGTGT
CAGAGGTTTTCACCGTCATCACCGAAACGCGCGAGGCAGCTGCGGTAAAGCTCATCAGCGTGGTCGTGAA
GCGATTCACAGATGTCTGCCTGTTCATCCGCGTCCAGCTCGTTGAGTTTCTCCAGAAGCGTTAATGTCTG
GCTTCTGATAAAGCGGGCCATGTTAAGGGCGGTTTTTTCCTGTTTGGTCACTGATGCCTCCGTGTAAGGG
GGATTTCTGTTCATGGGGGTAATGATACCGATGAAACGAGAGAGGATGCTCACGATACGGGTTACTGATG
ATGAACATGCCCGGTTACTGGAACGTTGTGAGGGTAAACAACTGGCGGTATGGATGCGGCGGGACCAGAG
AAAAATCACTCAGGGTCAATGCCAGCGCTTCGTTAATACAGATGTAGGTGTTCCACAGGGTAGCCAGCAG
CATCCTGCGATGCAGATCCGGAACATAATGGTGCAGGGCGCTGACTTCCGCGTTTCCAGACTTTACGAAA
CACGGAAACCGAAGACCATTCATGTTGTTGCTCAGGTCGCAGACGTTTTGCAGCAGCAGTCGCTTCACGT
TCGCTCGCGTATCGGTGATTCATTCTGCTAACCAGTAAGGCAACCCCGCCAGCCTAGCCGGGTCCTCAAC
GACAGGAGCACGATCATGCTAGTCATGCCCCGCGCCCACCGGAAGGAGCTGACTGGGTTGAAGGCTCTCA
AGGGCATCGGTCGAGATCCCGGTGCCTAATGAGTGAGCTAACTTACATTAATTGCGTTGTGCTCACTGCC
CGCTTTCCAGTCGGGAAACCTGTCGTGCCAGCTGCATTAATGAATCGGCCAACGCGCGGGGAGAGGCGGT
TTGCGTATTGGGCGCCAGGGTGGTTTTTCTTTTCACCAGTGAGACGGGCAACAGCTGATTGCCCTTCACC
GCCTGGCCCTGAGAGAGTTGCAGCAAGCGGTCCACGCTGGTTTGCCCCAGCAGGCGAAAATCCTGTTTGA
TGGTGGTTAACGGCGGGATATAACATGAGCTGTCTTCGGTATCGTCGTATCCCACTACCGAGATGTCCGC
ACCAACGCGCAGCCCGGACTCGGTAATGGCGCGCATTGCGCCCAGCGCCATCTGATCGTTGGCAACCAGC
ATCGCAGTGGGAACGATGCCCTCATTCAGCATTTGCATGGTTTGTTGAAAACCGGACATGGCACTCCAGT
CGCCTTCCCGTTCCGCTATCGGCTGAATTTGATTGCGAGTGAGATATTTATGCCAGCCAGCCAGACGCAG
ACGCGCCGAGACAGAACTTAATGGGCCCGCTAACAGCGCGATTTGCTGGTGACCCAATGCGACCAGATGC
TCCACGCCCAGTCGCGTACCGTCTTCATGGGAGAAAATAATACTGTTGATGGGTGTCTGGTCAGAGACAT
CAAGAAATAACGCCGGAACATTAGTGCAGGCAGCTTCCACAGCAATGGCATCCTGGTCATCCAGCGGATA
GTTAATGATCAGCCCACTGACGCGTTGCGCGAGAAGATTGTGCACCGCCGCTTTACAGGCTTCGACGCCG
CTTCGTTCTACCATCGACACCACCACGCTGGCACCCAGTTGATCGGCGCGAGATTTAATCGCCGCGACAA
TTTGCGACGGCGCGTGCAGGGCCAGACTGGAGGTGGCAACGCCAATCAGCAACGACTGTTTGCCCGCCAG
TTGTTGTGCCACGCGGTTGGGAATGTAATTCAGCTCCGCCATCGCCGCTTCCACTTTTTCCCGCGTTTTC
GCAGAAACGTGGCTGGCCTGGTTCACCACGCGGGAAACGGTCTGATAAGAGACACCGGCATACTCTGCGA
CATCGTATAACGTTACTGGTTTCACATTCACCACCCTGAATTGACTCTCTTCCGGGCGCTATCATGCCAT
ACCGCGAAAGGTTTTGCGCCATTCGATGGTGTCCTGGATCTCGACGCTCTCCCTTATGCGACTCCTGCAT
TAGGAAGCAGCCCAGTAGTAGGTTGAGGCCGTTGAGCACCGCCGCCGCAAGGAATGGTGCATGCAAGGAG
ATGGCGCCCAACAGTCCCCCGGCCACGGGGCCTGCCACCATACCCACGCCGAAACAAGCGCTCATGAGCC
CGAAGTGGCGAGCCCGATCTTCCCCATCGGTGATGTCGGCGATATAGGCGCCAGCAACCGCACCTGTGGC
GCCGGTGATGCCGGCCACGATGCGTCCGGCGTAGAGGATCGAGATCGATCTCGATCCCGCGAAAT
